Addgene plasmid #134197: pDK480
Purpose: Mammalian expression of Flip in SKAP and IRES GFP
Depositing lab: Iain Cheeseman. Depositing organization: Whitehead Institute for Biomedical Research. Publication: A mitotic SKAP isoform regulates spindle positioning at astral microtubule plus ends. Kern DM, Nicholls PK, Page DC, Cheeseman IM. J Cell Biol. 2016 May 9;213(3):315-28. doi: 10.1083/jcb.201510117. Epub 2016 May 2. PubMed 27138257.
Backbone
  Vector backbone: pIRES2eGFP
  Vector type: Mammalian Expression
Growth in bacteria
  Bacterial resistance: Ampicillin, 100 μg/mL
  Growth temperature: 37°C
  Growth strain: DH5alpha
  Copy number: High Copy
Gene/Insert
  Gene/Insert name: untagged AltSKAP (hardened to G5siRNA)
  Species: H. sapiens (human)
  Mutation: Alternate Start, G5 siRNA hardened
  Entrez Gene: KNSTRN (a.k.a. C15orf23, HSD11, SKAP, TRAF4AF1)
  Tag / fusion protein: IRES-GFP (C terminal on backbone)
  Cloning method: Restriction Enzyme; 5′ cloning site unknown (unknown if destroyed); 3′ cloning site unknown (unknown if destroyed)
Terms and licenses: Academic/Nonprofit Terms; Industry Terms: Not Available to Industry
How to cite: pDK480 was a gift from Iain Cheeseman (Addgene plasmid # 134197 ; http://n2t.net/addgene:134197 ; RRID:Addgene_134197)
