[The description below was written by a language model from this plasmid's Addgene catalogue record and pLannotate feature annotations shown in this document.]
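Description:
pDK480 is a mammalian expression plasmid carrying an untagged, alternate-start isoform of human SKAP (KNSTRN, also known as C15orf23) followed by an IRES-EGFP reporter. The catalogue lists the backbone as pIRES2eGFP. However, the sequenced 7.2 kb record also contains elements not expected from that vector alone: an FRT site placed directly upstream of a hygromycin resistance coding sequence with no annotated promoter of its own, and tet operator-like fragments just downstream of the CMV promoter. This arrangement resembles a Flp-recombinase "flip-in" integration vector with a tetracycline-regulatable CMV promoter, consistent with the stated purpose ("Flip in SKAP"). The record does not explicitly name such a backbone or confirm inducibility. In bacteria the plasmid replicates from a high-copy ColE1/pUC-type origin and is selected with ampicillin (AmpR). A partial f1 ori and lac promoter/operator remnants are also annotated.

The expression cassette runs from the CMV enhancer/promoter through the SKAP coding fragment, the EMCV IRES2 and EGFP to a bGH polyadenylation signal. SKAP and EGFP are therefore translated from one bicistronic transcript as separate proteins, so green fluorescence marks expressing cells while SKAP itself remains untagged. The insert carries changes that "harden" it against the G5 siRNA, so the transgene transcript should escape knockdown directed at endogenous SKAP. In a Flp-based system, recombination at the FRT site would insert the plasmid at a genomic FRT locus and allow hygromycin selection of integrants. The construct is suited to knockdown-and-replacement experiments testing the function of the alternate-start SKAP isoform in human cells. The cloning sites used are not recorded.
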