Features (pLannotate 1.2.2; 25 found; start..end, strand, type, name):
    101..480     +  enhancer       CMV enhancer: human cytomegalovirus immediate early enhancer
    481..684     +  promoter       CMV promoter: human cytomegalovirus (CMV) immediate early promoter
    686..705     +  promoter       PLtetO-1 promoter (fragment): modified phage lambda PL promoter with tet operator sites (Lutz and Bujard, 1997)
    707..726     +  promoter       PLtetO-1 promoter (fragment): modified phage lambda PL promoter with tet operator sites (Lutz and Bujard, 1997)
    734..767     +  promoter       TRE3GV promoter (fragment): 3rd-generation Tet-responsive promoter that can be activated by binding of Tet-On® 3G, optimized for retroviral and lentiviral vectors
    857..1573    +  CDS            KNSTRN (fragment): SKAP_HUMAN - Also known as C15orf23 From Homo sapiens (Human).
   1577..1606    +  misc_feature   MCS (fragment): multiple cloning site
   1604..2189    +  misc_feature   IRES2: internal ribosome entry site (IRES) of the encephalomyocarditis virus (EMCV)
   2190..2909    +  CDS            EGFP: the original enhanced GFP (Yang et al., 1996) mammalian codon-optimized
   2932..3016    +  CDS            large T antigen (fragment): large T antigen from SV40 (simian virus 40)
   3051..3275    +  polyA_signal   bGH poly(A) signal: bovine growth hormone polyadenylation signal
   3279..3300    +  promoter       SV40 promoter (fragment): SV40 enhancer and early promoter
   3321..3554    +  rep_origin     f1 ori (fragment) (sequence partly withheld): f1 bacteriophage origin of replication; arrow indicates direction of (+) strand synthesis
   3559..3606    +  protein_bind   FRT: FLP-mediated recombination occurs in the 8-bp core sequence TCTAGAAA (Turan and Bode, 2011). FLP recombinase from the Saccharomyces cerevisiae 2μ plasmid
   3614..4636    +  CDS            HygR: hygromycin B phosphotransferase confers resistance to hygromycin
   4646..4771    +  CDS            ble (fragment): BLE_KLEPN - Experimental evidence at protein level: Swiss-Prot protein existence level 1. Binding protein with a strong affinity to the bleomycin family of antibiotics. Binds to CL990; an antimitotic-antibiotic compound. From Klebsiella pneumoniae.
   4766..4887    +  polyA_signal   SV40 poly(A) signal: SV40 polyadenylation signal
   4960..4976    -  protein_bind   lac operator: The lac repressor binds to the lac operator to inhibit transcription in E. coli. This inhibition can be relieved by adding lactose or isopropyl-β-D-thiogalactopyranoside (IPTG). lac repressor encoded by lacI
   4984..5014    -  promoter       lac promoter: promoter for the E. coli lac operon
   5029..5050    -  protein_bind   CAP binding site: CAP binding activates transcription in the presence of cAMP. E. coli catabolite activator protein
   5063..5155    -  CDS            lacI (fragment): lac repressor; lacI; The lac repressor binds to the lac operator to inhibit transcription in E. coli. This inhibition can be relieved by adding lactose or isopropyl-β-D-thiogalactopyranoside (IPTG).
   5338..5926    -  rep_origin     ori: high-copy-number ColE1/pMB1/pBR322/pUC origin of replication
   6097..6957    -  CDS            AmpR: β-lactamase; bla; confers resistance to ampicillin, carbenicillin, and related antibiotics
   6958..7062    -  promoter       AmpR promoter: bla
   7121..7173    -  misc_feature   bom (fragment): basis of mobility region from pBR322
>Addgene plasmid #134197 | pDK480 | addgene full sequence | sequence record 272295 | Addgene NGS Result
GCTACAACAAGGCAAGGCTTGACCGACAATTGCATGAAGAATCTGCTTAGGGTTAGGCGTTTTGCGCTGC
TTCGCGATGTACGGGCCAGATATACGCGTTGACATTGATTATTGACTAGTTATTAATAGTAATCAATTAC
GGGGTCATTAGTTCATAGCCCATATATGGAGTTCCGCGTTACATAACTTACGGTAAATGGCCCGCCTGGC
TGACCGCCCAATGACCCCCGCCCATTGACGTCAATAATGACGTATGTTCCCATAGTAACGCCAATAGGGA
CTTTCCATTGACGTCAATGGGTGGAGTATTTACGGTAAACTGCCCACTTGGCAGTACATCAAGTGTATCA
TATGCCAAGTACGCCCCCTATTGACGTCAATGACGGTAAATGGCCCGCCTGGCATTATGCCCAGTACATG
ACCTTATGGGACTTTCCTACTTGGCAGTACATCTACGTATTAGTCATCGCTATTACCATGGTGATGCGGT
TTTGGCAGTACATCAATGGGCGTGGATAGCGGTTTGACTCACGGGGATTTCCAAGTCTCCACCCCATTGA
CGTCAATGGGAGTTTGTTTTGGCACCAAAATCAACGGGACTTTCCAAAATGTCGTAACAACTCCGCCCCA
TTGACGCAAATGGGCGGTAGGCGTGTACGGTGGGAGGTCTATATAAGCAGAGCTCTCCCTATCAGTGATA
GAGATCTCCCTATCAGTGATAGAGATCGTCGACGAGCTCGTTTAGTGAACCGTCAGATCGCCTGGAGACG
CCATCCACGCTGTTTTGACCTCCATAGAAGACACCGGGACCGATCCAACCTCCGGACTCTAGCGTTTGCT
ACCGGTCCTCGAGGCCACCATGACCAGTGTGGTTAAGACAGTGTATAGCCTGCAGCCCCCCTCTGCGCTG
AGCGGCGGCCAGCCGGCAGACACACAAACTCGGGCCACTTCTAAGAGTCTCTTACCTGTTAGGTCCAAAG
AAGTCGATGTTTCCAAACAGCTTCATTCAGGAGGTCCAGAGAATGATGTTACAAAAATCACCAAACTGAG
ACGAGAGAATGGGCAAATGAAAGCTACTGACACTGCCACCAGAAGGAATGTCAGAAAGGGATATAAGCCT
TTATCCAAGCAAAAATCAGAGGAAGAGCTCAAGGACAAGAACCAGCTGTTAGAAGCCGTCAACAAGCAGT
TGCACCAGAAGTTGACTGAAACTCAGGGAGAGCTGAAGGACCTGACCCAGAAGGTAGAGCTGCTGGAGAA
GTTTCGGGACAACTGTTTGGCAATTTTGGAGAGCAAGGGCCTTGATCCAGCTTTAGGCAGTGAGACCCTG
GCATCACGACAAGAATCCACTACTGATCACATGGACTCTATGTTGCTGTTAGAAACTTTGCAAGAGGAGC
TGAAGCTTTTTAACGAAACAGCCAAAAAGCAGATGGAGGAGTTACAGGCCTTAAAGGTAAAGCTGGAGAT
GAAAGAGGAGCGCGTGAGGTTTTTGGAACAGCAAACCTTATGTAACAATCAAGTAAATGATTTAACAACA
GCCCTTAAGGAAATGGAGCAGCTATTAGAAATGTAAGAATTCTGCAGTCGACGGTACCGCGGGCCCCTCT
CCCTCCCCCCCCCTAACGTTACTGGCCGAAGCCGCTTGGAATAAGGCCGGTGTGCGTTTGTCTATATGTT
ATTTTCCACCATATTGCCGTCTTTTGGCAATGTGAGGGCCCGGAAACCTGGCCCTGTCTTCTTGACGAGC
ATTCCTAGGGGTCTTTCCCCTCTCGCCAAAGGAATGCAAGGTCTGTTGAATGTCGTGAAGGAAGCAGTTC
CTCTGGAAGCTTCTTGAAGACAAACAACGTCTGTAGCGACCCTTTGCAGGCAGCGGAACCCCCCACCTGG
CGACAGGTGCCTCTGCGGCCAAAAGCCACGTGTATAAGATACACCTGCAAAGGCGGCACAACCCCAGTGC
CACGTTGTGAGTTGGATAGTTGTGGAAAGAGTCAAATGGCTCTCCTCAAGCGTATTCAACAAGGGGCTGA
AGGATGCCCAGAAGGTACCCCATTGTATGGGATCTGATCTGGGGCCTCGGTACACATGCTTTACATGTGT
TTAGTCGAGGTTAAAAAAACGTCTAGGCCCCCCGAACCACGGGGACGTGGTTTTCCTTTGAAAAACACGA
TGATAATATGGCCACAACCATGGTGAGCAAGGGCGAGGAGCTGTTCACCGGGGTGGTGCCCATCCTGGTC
GAGCTGGACGGCGACGTAAACGGCCACAAGTTCAGCGTGTCCGGCGAGGGCGAGGGCGATGCCACCTACG
GCAAGCTGACCCTGAAGTTCATCTGCACCACCGGCAAGCTGCCCGTGCCCTGGCCCACCCTCGTGACCAC
CCTGACCTACGGCGTGCAGTGCTTCAGCCGCTACCCCGACCACATGAAGCAGCACGACTTCTTCAAGTCC
GCCATGCCCGAAGGCTACGTCCAGGAGCGCACCATCTTCTTCAAGGACGACGGCAACTACAAGACCCGCG
CCGAGGTGAAGTTCGAGGGCGACACCCTGGTGAACCGCATCGAGCTGAAGGGCATCGACTTCAAGGAGGA
CGGCAACATCCTGGGGCACAAGCTGGAGTACAACTACAACAGCCACAACGTCTATATCATGGCCGACAAG
CAGAAGAACGGCATCAAGGTGAACTTCAAGATCCGCCACAACATCGAGGACGGCAGCGTGCAGCTCGCCG
ACCACTACCAGCAGAACACCCCCATCGGCGACGGCCCCGTGCTGCTGCCCGACAACCACTACCTGAGCAC
CCAGTCCGCCCTGAGCAAAGACCCCAACGAGAAGCGCGATCACATGGTCCTGCTGGAGTTCGTGACCGCC
GCCGGGATCACTCTCGGCATGGACGAGCTGTACAAGTAAGGATCCACCGGATCTAGATAACTGATCATAA
TCAGCCATACCACATTTGTAGAGGTTTTACTTGCTTTAAAAAACCTCCCACACCTCCCCCTGAACCTGAA
ACATAAAATGAATGCAATTAAACCCGCTGATCAGCCTCGACTGTGCCTTCTAGTTGCCAGCCATCTGTTG
TTTGCCCCTCCCCCGTGCCTTCCTTGACCCTGGAAGGTGCCACTCCCACTGTCCTTTCCTAATAAAATGA
GGAAATTGCATCGCATTGTCTGAGTAGGTGTCATTCTATTCTGGGGGGTGGGGTGGGGCAGGACAGCAAG
GGGGAGGATTGGGAAGACAATAGCAGGCATGCTGGGGATGCGGTGGGCTCTATGGCTTCTGAGGCGGAAA
GAACCAGCTGGGGCTCTAGGGGGTATCCCC
[124 nt withheld, positions 3321-3444]
C
[91 nt withheld, positions 3446-3536]
AGGGTGATGGTTCACGTACCTAGAAGTTCCTATTCCGAAGTTCCTATTCTCTAGAAAGTATAGGAACTTC
CTTGGCCAAAAAGCCTGAACTCACCGCGACGTCTGTCGAGAAGTTTCTGATCGAAAAGTTCGACAGCGTC
TCCGACCTGATGCAGCTCTCGGAGGGCGAAGAATCTCGTGCTTTCAGCTTCGATGTAGGAGGGCGTGGAT
ATGTCCTGCGGGTAAATAGCTGCGCCGATGGTTTCTACAAAGATCGTTATGTTTATCGGCACTTTGCATC
GGCCGCGCTCCCGATTCCGGAAGTGCTTGACATTGGGGAGTTCAGCGAGAGCCTGACCTATTGCATCTCC
CGCCGTGCACAGGGTGTCACGTTGCAAGACCTGCCTGAAACCGAACTGCCCGCTGTTCTGCAGCCGGTCG
CGGAGGCCATGGATGCGATCGCTGCGGCCGATCTTAGCCAGACGAGCGGGTTCGGCCCATTCGGACCGCA
AGGAATCGGTCAATACACTACATGGCGTGATTTCATATGCGCGATTGCTGATCCCCATGTGTATCACTGG
CAAACTGTGATGGACGACACCGTCAGTGCGTCCGTCGCGCAGGCTCTCGATGAGCTGATGCTTTGGGCCG
AGGACTGCCCCGAAGTCCGGCACCTCGTGCACGCGGATTTCGGCTCCAACAATGTCCTGACGGACAATGG
CCGCATAACAGCGGTCATTGACTGGAGCGAGGCGATGTTCGGGGATTCCCAATACGAGGTCGCCAACATC
TTCTTCTGGAGGCCGTGGTTGGCTTGTATGGAGCAGCAGACGCGCTACTTCGAGCGGAGGCATCCGGAGC
TTGCAGGATCGCCACGGCTCCGGGCGTATATGCTCCGCATTGGTCTTGACCAACTCTATCAGAGCTTGGT
TGACGGCAATTTCGATGATGCAGCTTGGGCGCAGGGTCGATGCGACGCAATCGTCCGATCCGGAGCCGGG
ACTGTCGGGCGTACACAAATCGCCCGCAGAAGCGCGGCCGTCTGGACCGATGGCTGTGTAGAAGTACTCG
CCGATAGTGGAAACCGACGCCCCAGCACTCGTCCGAGGGCAAAGGAATAGCACGTACTACGAGATTTCGA
TTCCACCGCCGCCTTCTATGAAAGGTTGGGCTTCGGAATCGTTTTCCGGGACGCCGGCTGGATGATCCTC
CAGCGCAGGGATCTCATGCTGGAGTTCTTCGCCCACCCCAACTTGTTTATTGCAGCTTATAATGGTTACA
AATAAAGCAATAGCATCACAAATTTCACAAATAAAGCATTTTTTTCACTGCATTCTAGTTGTGGTTTGTC
CAAACTCATCAATGTATCTTATCATGTCTGTATACCGTCGACCTCTAGCTAGAGCTTGGCGTAATCATGG
TCATAGCTGTTTCCTGTGTGAAATTGTTATCCGCTCACAATTCCACACAACATACGAGCCGGAAGCATAA
AGTGTAAAGCCTGGGGTGCCTAATGAGTGAGCTAACTCACATTAATTGCGTTGCGCTCACTGCCCGCTTT
CCAGTCGGGAAACCTGTCGTGCCAGCTGCATTAATGAATCGGCCAACGCGCGGGGAGAGGCGGTTTGCGT
ATTGGGCGCTCTTCCGCTTCCTCGCTCACTGACTCGCTGCGCTCGGTCGTTCGGCTGCGGCGAGCGGTAT
CAGCTCACTCAAAGGCGGTAATACGGTTATCCACAGAATCAGGGGATAACGCAGGAAAGAACATGTGAGC
AAAAGGCCAGCAAAAGGCCAGGAACCGTAAAAAGGCCGCGTTGCTGGCGTTTTTCCATAGGCTCCGCCCC
CCTGACGAGCATCACAAAAATCGACGCTCAAGTCAGAGGTGGCGAAACCCGACAGGACTATAAAGATACC
AGGCGTTTCCCCCTGGAAGCTCCCTCGTGCGCTCTCCTGTTCCGACCCTGCCGCTTACCGGATACCTGTC
CGCCTTTCTCCCTTCGGGAAGCGTGGCGCTTTCTCATAGCTCACGCTGTAGGTATCTCAGTTCGGTGTAG
GTCGTTCGCTCCAAGCTGGGCTGTGTGCACGAACCCCCCGTTCAGCCCGACCGCTGCGCCTTATCCGGTA
ACTATCGTCTTGAGTCCAACCCGGTAAGACACGACTTATCGCCACTGGCAGCAGCCACTGGTAACAGGAT
TAGCAGAGCGAGGTATGTAGGCGGTGCTACAGAGTTCTTGAAGTGGTGGCCTAACTACGGCTACACTAGA
AGAACAGTATTTGGTATCTGCGCTCTGCTGAAGCCAGTTACCTTCGGAAAAAGAGTTGGTAGCTCTTGAT
CCGGCAAACAAACCACCGCTGGTAGCGGTGGTTTTTTTGTTTGCAAGCAGCAGATTACGCGCAGAAAAAA
AGGATCTCAAGAAGATCCTTTGATCTTTTCTACGGGGTCTGACGCTCAGTGGAACGAAAACTCACGTTAA
GGGATTTTGGTCATGAGATTATCAAAAAGGATCTTCACCTAGATCCTTTTAAATTAAAAATGAAGTTTTA
AATCAATCTAAAGTATATATGAGTAAACTTGGTCTGACAGTTACCAATGCTTAATCAGTGAGGCACCTAT
CTCAGCGATCTGTCTATTTCGTTCATCCATAGTTGCCTGACTCCCCGTCGTGTAGATAACTACGATACGG
GAGGGCTTACCATCTGGCCCCAGTGCTGCAATGATACCGCGAGACCCACGCTCACCGGCTCCAGATTTAT
CAGCAATAAACCAGCCAGCCGGAAGGGCCGAGCGCAGAAGTGGTCCTGCAACTTTATCCGCCTCCATCCA
GTCTATTAATTGTTGCCGGGAAGCTAGAGTAAGTAGTTCGCCAGTTAATAGTTTGCGCAACGTTGTTGCC
ATTGCTACAGGCATCGTGGTGTCACGCTCGTCGTTTGGTATGGCTTCATTCAGCTCCGGTTCCCAACGAT
CAAGGCGAGTTACATGATCCCCCATGTTGTGCAAAAAAGCGGTTAGCTCCTTCGGTCCTCCGATCGTTGT
CAGAAGTAAGTTGGCCGCAGTGTTATCACTCATGGTTATGGCAGCACTGCATAATTCTCTTACTGTCATG
CCATCCGTAAGATGCTTTTCTGTGACTGGTGAGTACTCAACCAAGTCATTCTGAGAATAGTGTATGCGGC
GACCGAGTTGCTCTTGCCCGGCGTCAATACGGGATAATACCGCGCCACATAGCAGAACTTTAAAAGTGCT
CATCATTGGAAAACGTTCTTCGGGGCGAAAACTCTCAAGGATCTTACCGCTGTTGAGATCCAGTTCGATG
TAACCCACTCGTGCACCCAACTGATCTTCAGCATCTTTTACTTTCACCAGCGTTTCTGGGTGAGCAAAAA
CAGGAAGGCAAAATGCCGCAAAAAAGGGAATAAGGGCGACACGGAAATGTTGAATACTCATACTCTTCCT
TTTTCAATATTATTGAAGCATTTATCAGGGTTATTGTCTCATGAGCGGATACATATTTGAATGTATTTAG
AAAAATAAACAAATAGGGGTTCCGCGCACATTTCCCCGAAAAGTGCCACCTGACGTCGACGGATCGGGAG
ATCTCCCGATCCCCTATGGTGCACTCTCAGTACAATCTGCTCTGATGCCGCATAGTTAAGCCAGTATCTG
CTCCCTGCTTGTGTGTTGGAGGTCGCTGAGTAGTGCGCGAGCAAAATTTAA
